Addgene plasmid #66097: AP334-6
Purpose: co-expression of Cas9 and a sgRNA targeting 3'end of C.elegans K08F4.2
Depositing lab: Geraldine Seydoux. Depositing organization: Johns Hopkins University and School of Medicine. Publication: Scalable and versatile genome editing using linear DNAs with microhomology to Cas9 Sites in Caenorhabditis elegans. Paix A, Wang Y, Smith HE, Lee CY, Calidas D, Lu T, Smith J, Schmidt H, Krause MW, Seydoux G. Genetics. 2014 Dec;198(4):1347-56. doi: 10.1534/genetics.114.170423. Epub 2014 Sep 23. PubMed 25249454.
Backbone
  Vector backbone: pDD162
  Backbone manufacturer: Goldstein lab Plasmid 47549
  Vector type: Worm Expression, CRISPR
Growth in bacteria
  Bacterial resistance: Ampicillin, 100 μg/mL
  Growth temperature: 37°C
  Growth strain: DH5alpha
  Copy number: Unknown
Gene/Insert
  Gene/Insert name: sgRNA for APs5
  gRNA/shRNA sequence: cacgaggtggtatgcgcag
  Promoter: U6
  Cloning method: Unknown
  Sequencing primers: 5′ tatgaaatgcctacaccctctc
Terms and licenses: Academic/Nonprofit Terms; Industry Terms: Not Available to Industry
Depositor comments: From the depositor: Each positive clones had been sequenced for correct insertion of the sgRNA . However the PCR could have created some mutation in the plasmid backbone (containing also the Cas9 gene) and we didnt sequenced the full plasmid, therefore we recommend to use a mix of several positive clones. It is why we provide several clones containing the same sgRNA insert.
How to cite: AP334-6 was a gift from Geraldine Seydoux (Addgene plasmid # 66097 ; http://n2t.net/addgene:66097 ; RRID:Addgene_66097)
