[The description below was written by a language model from this plasmid's Addgene catalogue record.]
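Description:
AP334-6 is a Caenorhabditis elegans CRISPR plasmid built on the pDD162 backbone, a worm expression vector designed to deliver Cas9 and a single guide RNA from one molecule. It is propagated in E. coli under ampicillin selection; the record does not state the origin of replication or copy number, and no feature table is provided, so the detailed layout of the backbone is not documented here.

The construct-specific payload is a guide designated "sgRNA for APs5", expressed from a U6 promoter, the RNA polymerase III promoter type commonly used to produce small, uncapped, precisely initiated transcripts such as guide RNAs. This guide directs Cas9 to a site at the 3' end of the C. elegans gene K08F4.2. Cas9 is co-expressed from the same plasmid, although the promoter and regulatory elements driving it are not listed in the record. Cutting near the 3' end of a coding region is typically useful for homology-directed edits at that position, such as C-terminal tagging. This fits the associated work on genome editing with linear DNA repair templates carrying short homology to Cas9 sites, although the record does not specify the intended edit.

The depositor notes that the guide insertion was confirmed by sequencing in each positive clone, but that the plasmid was generated by a PCR step and the rest of the backbone, including the Cas9 gene, was not fully sequenced. Mutations elsewhere therefore cannot be excluded. For this reason several independent clones carrying the same sgRNA were deposited, of which this is one, and the depositor recommends using a mix of them.
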