>Addgene plasmid #66097 | AP334-6 | addgene partial sequence | sequence record 117750 | MoCloR 5'-gccacctgacgtctaagaaacc-3'
TAGGCGTATCACGAGGCCCTTTCGTCTCGCGCGTTTCGGTGATGACGGTGAAAACCTCTGACACATGCAG
CTCCCGGAGACGGTCACAGCTTGTCTGTAAGCGGATGCCGGGAGCAGACAAGCCCGTCAGGGCGCGTCAG
CGGGTGTTGGCGGGTGTCGGGGCTGGCTTAACTATGCGGCATCAGAGCAGATTGCACTGAGAGTGCACCA
TATGCGGTGTGAAATACCGCACAGATGCGTAAGGAGAAAATACCGCATCAGGCGCCATTCGCCATTCAGG
CTGCGCAACTGTTGGGAAGGGCGATCGGTGCGGGCCTCTTCGCTATTACGCCAGAAATTTCACAAAAAGC
ACCGACTCGGTGCCACTTTTTCAAGTTGATAACGGACTAGCCTTATTTTAACTTGCTATTTCTAGCTCTA
AAACCTGCGCATACCACCTCGTGCAAGACATCTCGCAATAGGAGGTGTTTATATAGGGGCAACACAAGAG
GCGGCAGACATCTCGTGAGTTTGACAGAGTAGTATAAAGAGTGTGTGTGAGAGGGTGTAGGCATTTCATA
ACATATTTTTTGTGGAATAATTTTGGAAAAAAGGTGTTTTTTTAATAATAGCTTTTATAAGAGTTTCTC
