>Addgene plasmid #66097 | AP334-6 | addgene partial sequence | sequence record 117753 | M13pUC-Fwd 5'-CCCAGTCACGACGTTGTAAAACG-3'
AGTTGTGAGACTTTTTTCTTGGCGGCACAATAAAGTTTCCTCTTTTTGTTGGGTCACTCAACGAACACAA
TACAAATATTTGAGCGCTCGCATTTTTCTCAACCTTTCGGGTTTAAAGCACTTCAAAATGGAATTGAAGA
GAGATTGTGAAAGTACATCAGACAGAATCACATTTTGATAGCATTCACTTCACTCAGATGCAAACTTTTC
AGTGACTATAAAAAGTCATAAAATAATAACATTAAAAAAGCAAATAAATTAGCGAGAGAATTTTTTGACA
AAAAGAAAGAAGAGTGATAGAGAAGAAGGGAATGCTTGAAAGGATTTTGCATTTATCACTAGTTTAGGCG
TAGTCTGGGACGTCGTATGGGTAGACCTTACGCTTCTTCTTTGGTGGTCCGGATCCTCCGTCTCCTCCGA
GTTGGGAGAGGTCGATACGGGTCTCGTAGAGTCCGGTGATGGATTGGTGGATGAGGGTGGCGTCGAGGAC
CTCCTTGGTGGAGGTGTAACGCTTACGGTCGATGGTGGTGTCGAAGTACTTGAAGGCGGCTGGGGCTCCG
AGGTTGGTGAGGGTGAAGAGGTGGATGATGTTCTCGGCTTGCTCACGGATTGGCTTGTCACGGTGCTTGT
TGTAGGCGGAGAGGACCTTGTCGAGGTTGGCGTCGGCGAGGATGACACGCTTGGAGAACTCGGAGATTTG
CTCGATGATCTCGTCGAGGTAGTGCTTGTGTTGCTCGACGAAGAGTTGCTTTTGCTCGTTGTCCTCT
